Addgene plasmid #54350: LIIalpha F 3-4
Purpose: (Empty Backbone)
Depositing lab: Martin Parniske. Publication: A modular plasmid assembly kit for multigene expression, gene silencing and silencing rescue in plants. Binder A, Lambert J, Morbitzer R, Popp C, Ott T, Lahaye T, Parniske M. PLoS One. 2014 Feb 13;9(2):e88218. doi: 10.1371/journal.pone.0088218. eCollection 2014. PubMed 24551083.
Backbone
  Vector backbone: Xpre-S (pICH50505)
  Backbone manufacturer: Icon Genetics
  Vector type: plant expression
Growth in bacteria
  Bacterial resistance: Chloramphenicol and Spectinomycin, 25 & 50 μg/mL
  Growth temperature: 37°C
  Growth strain: ccdB Survival
  Copy number: Low Copy
Gene/Insert
  Gene/Insert name: None
Terms and licenses: Academic/Nonprofit Terms; Industry Terms: Not Available to Industry
Depositor comments: binary expression vector. LII/LIV backbone. ccdB cassettes (ccdB and chloramphenicol resistance gene) were added between the borders by Esp3I cut-ligation, flanked by appropriate type IIS fusion sites
How to cite: LIIalpha F 3-4 was a gift from Martin Parniske (Addgene plasmid # 54350)
