[The description below was written by a language model from this plasmid's Addgene catalogue record and pLannotate feature annotations shown in this document.]
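Description:
LIIalpha F 3-4 is an empty binary plant expression backbone from a modular type IIS (Golden Gate-style) plasmid assembly kit designed for multigene expression, gene silencing and silencing rescue in plants. It derives from the Icon Genetics vector Xpre-S (pICH50505) and is described by the depositor as a level II/level IV (LII/LIV) acceptor. The 6.9 kb plasmid carries two replication systems: a ColE1/pMB1-type origin for E. coli, and the pVS1 origin with its RepA replication protein and StaA stability protein, a broad-host-range module commonly used to maintain binary vectors in Agrobacterium. The backbone marker is aadA (spectinomycin/streptomycin resistance). Short annotated fragments of a class 1 integron Pc promoter, a gentamicin resistance gene and an incP oriV appear to be remnants rather than functional parts. The catalogue lists the plasmid as low copy, although the feature annotation labels the E. coli origin as a high-copy type.

Between the nopaline-type left and right T-DNA border repeats sits a counter-selection cassette rather than a plant payload. It contains a chloramphenicol acetyltransferase gene with its promoter and the gyrase-poisoning toxin gene ccdB, along with a partial attR1 site, a lac UV5 promoter and a ccdA fragment that are annotated within this cassette. According to the depositor, this cassette was inserted by Esp3I cut-ligation and is flanked by type IIS fusion sites. The record does not define what "alpha", "F" or "3-4" mean in the name, nor give the overhangs. During assembly, incoming modules replace the ccdB/cat cassette, so correct products survive in standard E. coli while unmodified vector is eliminated. The empty backbone must therefore be propagated in a ccdB-tolerant strain under chloramphenicol and spectinomycin selection. No plant promoter, terminator or plant selectable marker is annotated, so these would be supplied by the inserted modules. The finished constructs are suited to Agrobacterium-mediated T-DNA delivery.
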