Features (pLannotate 1.2.2; 16 found; start..end, strand, type, name):
    184..207     +  promoter       Pc promoter (fragment): intI1 (promoter lies within the coding sequence); class 1 integron promoter
    383..439     +  CDS            GmR (fragment): gentamycin acetyltransferase; aacC1; confers resistance to gentamycin
    450..1237    +  CDS            SmR (fragment): aminoglycoside adenylyltransferase (Murphy, 1985); aadA; confers resistance to spectinomycin and streptomycin
   1482..1542    -  rep_origin     oriV (fragment): incP origin of replication
   1748..1942    -  rep_origin     pVS1 oriV: origin of replication for the Pseudomonas plasmid pVS1 (Heeb et al., 2000)
   2008..3081    -  CDS            pVS1 RepA: replication protein from the Pseudomonas plasmid pVS1 (Heeb et al., 2000)
   3510..4139    -  CDS            pVS1 StaA: stability protein from the Pseudomonas plasmid pVS1 (Heeb et al., 2000)
   4403..4427    +  misc_feature   LB T-DNA repeat: left border repeat from nopaline C58 T-DNA
   4516..4625    +  protein_bind   attR1 (fragment): mutant version of attR; recombination site for the Gateway® LR reaction LR Clonase™
   4662..4692    +  promoter       lac UV5 promoter: E. coli lac promoter with an "up" mutation
   4716..4745    +  promoter       cat promoter (fragment): promoter of the E. coli cat gene encoding chloramphenicol acetyltransferase
   4746..5402    +  CDS            cat: CAT_ECOLX - Experimental evidence at protein level: Swiss-Prot protein existence level 1. This enzyme is an effector of chloramphenicol resistance in bacteria. From Escherichia coli. This protein is used as a marker in many commonly used cloning vectors, such as pACYC184.
   5584..5742    +  CDS            ccdA (fragment): CCDA_ECO57 - Also known as H, letA. Experimental evidence at protein level: Swiss-Prot protein existence level 1. Antitoxin component of a type II toxin-antitoxin (TA) system which inhibits the post-segregational killing (PSK) of plasmid-free cells, also referred to as a plasmid addiction system. Binds to and blocks the activity of CcdB; will also remove bound CcdB protein from the CcdB-GyrA complex by forming a CcdA-CcdB complex, a process termed rejuvenation. Functions as a transcriptional corepressor for the ccdAB operon, repression also requires CcdB (By similarity). From Escherichia coli
   5747..6052    +  CDS            ccdB: CcdB, a bacterial toxin that poisons DNA gyrase; ccdB; Plasmids containing the ccdB gene cannot be propagated in standard E. coli strains.
   6138..6162    +  misc_feature   RB T-DNA repeat: right border repeat from nopaline C58 T-DNA
   6285..6873    -  rep_origin     ori: high-copy-number ColE1/pMB1/pBR322/pUC origin of replication
>Addgene plasmid #54350 | LIIalpha F 3-4 | depositor full sequence | sequence record 84570 | Full Sequence
GAAAACTCACGTTAAGGGATTTTGGTCATGAGATTATCAAAAAGGATCTTCACCTAGATCATCGGAAGAA
CGGCAACTAAGCTGCCGGGTTTGAAACACGGATGATCTCGCGGAGGGTAGCATGTTGATTGTAACGATGA
CAGAGCGTTGCTGCCTGTGATCAATTCGGGCACGAACCCAGTGGACATAAGCCTGTTCGGTTCGTAAGCT
GTAATGCAAGTAGCGTATGCGCTCACGCAACTGGTCCAGAACCTTGACCGAACGCAGCGGTGGTAACGGC
GCAGTGGCGGTTTTCATGGCTTGTTATGACTGTTTTTTTGGGGTACAGTCTATGCCTCGGGCATCCAAGC
AGCAAGCGCGTTACGCCGTGGGTCGATGTTTGATGTTATGGAGCAGCAACGATGTTACGCAGCAGGGCAG
TCGCCCTAAAACAAAGTTAAACATCATGGGGGAAGCGGTGATCGCCGAAGTATCGACTCAACTATCAGAG
GTAGTTGGCGTCATCGAGCGCCATCTCGAACCGACGTTGCTGGCCGTACATTTGTACGGCTCCGCAGTGG
ATGGCGGCCTGAAGCCACACAGTGATATTGATTTGCTGGTTACGGTGACCGTAAGGCTTGATGAAACAAC
GCGGCGAGCTTTGATCAACGACCTTTTGGAAACTTCGGCTTCCCCTGGAGAGAGCGAGATTCTCCGCGCT
GTAGAAGTCACCATTGTTGTGCACGACGACATCATTCCGTGGCGTTATCCAGCTAAGCGCGAACTGCAAT
TTGGAGAATGGCAGCGCAATGACATTCTTGCAGGTATCTTCGAGCCAGCCACGATCGACATTGATCTGGC
TATCTTGCTGACAAAAGCAAGAGAACATAGCGTTGCCTTGGTAGGTCCAGCGGCGGAGGAACTCTTTGAT
CCGGTTCCTGAACAGGATCTATTTGAGGCGCTAAATGAAACCTTAACGCTATGGAACTCGCCGCCCGACT
GGGCTGGCGATGAGCGAAATGTAGTGCTTACGTTGTCCCGCATTTGGTACAGCGCAGTAACCGGCAAAAT
CGCGCCGAAGGATGTCGCTGCCGACTGGGCAATGGAGCGCCTGCCGGCCCAGTATCAGCCCGTCATACTT
GAAGCTAGACAGGCTTATCTTGGACAAGAAGAAGATCGCTTGGCCTCGCGCGCAGATCAGTTGGAAGAAT
TTGTCCACTACGTGAAAGGCGAGATCACCAAGGTAGTCGGCAAATAATGTCTAGCTAGAAATTCGTTCAA
GCCGACGCCGCTTCGCGGCGCGGCTTAACTCAAGCGTTAGATGCACTAAGCACATAATTGCTCACAGCCA
AACTATCAGGTCAAGTCTGCTTTTATTATTTTTAAGCGTGCATAATAAGCCCTACACAAATTGGGAGATA
TATCATGCATGACCAAAATCCCTTAACGTGAGTTTTCGTTCCACTGAGCGTCAGACCCCGTAGAAAAGAT
CAAAGGATCTTCTGCCATTTTTGGGGTGAGGCCGTTCGCGGCCGAGGGGCGCAGCCCCTGGGGGGATGGG
AGCTCGGTGCCTTGATGTGGGCGCCGGCGGTCGAGTGGCGACGGCGCGGCTTGTCCGCGCCCTGGTAGAT
TGCCTGGCCGTAGGCCAGCCATTTTTGAGCGGCCAGCGGCCGCGATAGGCCGACGCGAAGCGGCGGGGCG
TAGGGAGCGCAGCGACCGAAGGGTAGGCGCTTTTTGCAGCTCTTCGGCTGTGCGCTGGCCAGACAGTTAT
GCACAGGCCAGGCGGGTTTTAAGAGTTTTAATAAGTTTTAAAGAGTTTTAGGCGGAAAAATCGCCTTTTT
TCTCTTTTATATCAGTCACTTACATGTGTGACCGGTTCCCAATGTACGGCTTTGGGTTCCCAATGTACGG
GTTCCGGTTCCCAATGTACGGCTTTGGGTTCCCAATGTACGTGCTATCCACAGGAAAGAAGCTTTTTCGA
CCTTTTTCCCCTGCTAGGGCAATTTGCCCTAGCATCTGCTCCGTACATTAGGAACCGGCGGATGCTTCGC
CCTCGATCAGGTTGCGGTAGCGCATGACTAGGATCGGGCCAGCCTGCCCCGCCTCCTCCTTCAAATCGTA
CTCCGGCAGGTCATTTGACCCGATCAGCTTGCGCACGGTGAAACAGAACTTCTTGAACTCTCCGGCGCTG
CCACTGCGTTCGTAGATCGTCTTGAACAACCATCTGGCTTCTGCCTTGCCTGCGGCGCGGCGTGCCAGGC
GGTAGAGAAAACGGCCGATGCCGGGATCGATCAAAAAGTAATCGGGGTGAACCGTCAGCACGTCCGGGTT
CTTGCCTTCTGTGATCTCGCGGTACATCCAATCAGCTAGCTCGATCTCGATGTACTCCGGCCGCCCGGTT
TCGCTCTTTACGATCTTGTAGCGGCTAATCAAGGCTTCACCCTCGGATACCGTCACCAGGCGGCCGTTCT
TGGCCTTCTTCGTACGCTGCATGGCAACGTGCGTGGTGTTTAACCGAATGCAGGTTTCTACCAGGTCGTC
TTTCTGCTTTCCGCCATCGGCTCGCCGGCAGAACTTGAGTACGTCCGCAACGTGTGGACGGAACACGCGG
CCGGGCTTGTCTCCCTTCCCTTCCCGGTATCGGTTCATGGATTCGGTTAGATGGGAAACCGCCATCAGTA
CCAGGTCGTAATCCCACACACTGGCCATGCCGGCCGGCCCTGCGGAAACCTCTACGTGCCCGTCTGGAAG
CTCGTAGCGGATCACCTCGCCAGCTCGTCGGTCACGCTTCGACAGACGGAAAACGGCCACGTCCATGATG
CTGCGACTATCGCGGGTGCCCACGTCATAGAGCATCGGAACGAAAAAATCTGGTTGCTCGTCGCCCTTGG
GCGGCTTCCTAATCGACGACGCACCGGCTGCCGGCGGTTGCCGGGATTCTTTGCGGATTCGATCAGCGGC
CGCTTGCCACGATTCACCGGGGCGTGCTTCTGCCTCGATGCGTTGCCGCTGGGCGGCCTGCGCGGCCTTC
AACTTCTCCACCAGGTCATCACCCAGCGCCGCGCCGATTTGTACCGGGCCGGATGGTTTGCGACCGCTCA
CGCCGATTCCTCGGGCTTGGGGGTTCCAGTGCCATTGCAGGGCCGGCAGACAACCCAGCCGCTTACGCCT
GGCCAACCGCCCGTTCCTCCACACATGGGGCATTCCACGGCGTCGGTGCCTGGTTGTTCTTGATTTTCCA
TGCCGCCTCCTTTAGCCGCTAAAATTCATCTACTCATTTATTCATTTGCTCATTTACTCTGGTAGCTGCG
CGATGTATTCAGATAGCAGCTCGGTAATGGTCTTGCCTTGGCGTACCGCGTACATCTTCAGCTTGGTGTG
ATCCTCCGCCGGCAACTGAAAGTTGACCCGCTTCATGGCTGGCGTGTCTGCCAGGCTGGCCAACGTTGCA
GCCTTGCTGCTGCGTGCGCTCGGACGGCCGGCACTTAGCGTGTTTGTGCTTTTGCTCATTTTCTCTTTAC
CTCATTAACTCAAATGAGTTTTGATTTAATTTCAGCGGCCAGCGCCTGGACCTCGCGGGCAGCGTCGCCC
TCGGGTTCTGATTCAAGAACGGTTGTGCCGGCGGCGGCAGTGCCTGGGTAGCTCACGCGCTGCGTGATAC
GGGACTCAAGAATGGGCAGCTCGTACCCGGCCAGCGCCTCGGCAACCTCACCGCCGATGCGCGTGCCTTT
GATCGCCCGCGACACGACAAAGGCCGCTTGTAGCCTTCCATCCGTGACCTCAATGCGCTGCTTAACCAGC
TCCACCAGGTCGGCGGTGGCCCATATGTCGTAAGGGCTTGGCTGCACCGGAATCAGCACGAAGTCGGCTG
CCTTGATCGCGGACACAGCCAAGTCCGCCGCCTGGGGCGCTCCGTCGATCACTACGAAGTCGCGCCGGCC
GATGGCCTTCACGTCGCGGTCAATCGTCGGGCGGTCGATGCCGACAACGGTTAGCGGTTGATCTTCCCGC
ACGGCCGCCCAATCGCGGGCACTGCCCTGGGGATCGGAATCGACTAACAGAACATCGGCCCCGGCGAGTT
GCAGGGCGCGGGCTAGATGGGTTGCGATGGTCGTCTTGCCTGACCCGCCTTTCTGGTTAAGTACAGCGAT
AACCTTCATGCGTTCCCCTTGCGTATTTGTTTATTTACTCATCGCATCATATACGCAGCGACCGCATGAC
GCAAGCTGTTTTACTCAAATACACATCACCTTTTTAGACGGCGGCGCTCGGTTTCTTCAGCGGCCAAGCT
GGCCGGCCAGGCCGCCAGCTTGGCATCAGACAAACCGGCCAGGATTTCATGCAGCCGCACGGCTGATGGG
CTGCCTGTATCGAGTGGTGATTTTGTGCCGAGCTGCCGGTCGGGGAGCTGTTGGCTGGCTGGTGGCAGGA
TATATTGTGGTGTAAACAAATTGACGCTTAGACAACTTAATAACACATTGCGGACGTTTTTAATGTACTG
GGGTGGATTACGGAAGACAAATTGGCGGTGAGACCAAAGCTGAACGAGAAACGTAAAATGATATAAATAT
CAATATATTAAATTAGATTTTGCATAAAAAACAGACTACATAATACTGTAAAACACAACATATCCAGTCA
CTATGGCGGCCCCTCGAGGGGCCGCATTAGGCACCCCAGGCTTTACACTTTATGCTTCCGGCTCGTATAA
TGTGTGGATTTTGAGTTAGGATCCGTCGAGATTTTCAGGAGCTAAGGAAGCTAAAATGGAGAAAAAAATC
ACTGGATATACCACCGTTGATATATCCCAATGGCATCGTAAAGAACATTTTGAGGCATTTCAGTCAGTTG
CTCAATGTACCTATAACCAGACCGTTCAGCTGGATATTACGGCCTTTTTAAAGACCGTAAAGAAAAATAA
GCACAAGTTTTATCCGGCCTTTATTCACATTCTTGCCCGCCTGATGAATGCTCATCCGGAATTCCGTATG
GCAATGAAAGACGGTGAGCTGGTGATATGGGATAGTGTTCACCCTTGTTACACCGTTTTCCATGAGCAAA
CTGAAACGTTTTCATCGCTCTGGAGTGAATACCACGACGATTTCCGGCAGTTTCTACACATATATTCGCA
AGATGTGGCGTGTTACGGTGAAAACCTGGCCTATTTCCCTAAAGGGTTTATTGAGAATATGTTTTTCGTG
TCAGCCAATCCCTGGGTGAGTTTCACCAGTTTTGATTTAAACGTGGCCAATATGGACAACTTCTTCGCCC
CCGTTTTCACCATGGGCAAATATTATACGCAAGGCGACAAGGTGCTGATGCCGCTGGCGATTCAGGTTCA
TCATGCCGTTTGTGATGGCTTCCATGTCGGCAGAATGCTTAATGAATTACAACAGTACTGCGATGAGTGG
CAGGGCGGGGCGTAATCTAGAGGATCCGGCTTACTAAAAGCCAGATAACAGTATGCGTATTTGCGCGCTG
ATTTTTGCGGTATAAGAATATATACTGATATGTATACCCGAAGTATGTCAAAAAGAGGTATGCTATGAAG
CAGCGTATTACAGTGACAGTTGACAGCGACAGCTATCAGTTGCTCAAGGCATATATGATGTCAATATCTC
CGGTCTGGTAAGCACAACCATGCAGAATGAAGCCCGTCGTCTGCGTGCCGAACGCTGGAAAGCGGAAAAT
CAGGAAGGGATGGCTGAGGTCGCCCGGTTTATTGAAATGAACGGCTCTTTTGCTGACGAGAACAGGGGCT
GGTGAAATGCAGTTTAAGGTTTACACCTATAAAAGAGAGAGCCGTTATCGTCTGTTTGTGGATGTACAGA
GTGATATTATTGACACGCCCGGGCGACGGATGGTGATCCCCCTGGCCAGTGCACGTCTGCTGTCAGATAA
AGTCCCCCGTGAACTTTACCCGGTGGTGCATATCGGGGATGAAAGCTGGCGCATGATGACCACCGATATG
GCCAGTGTGCCGGTTTCCGTTATCGGGGAAGAAGTGGCTGATCTCAGCCACCGCGAAAATGACATCAAAA
ACGCCATTAACCTGATGTTCTGGGGAATATAAATGTCAGGCTCCCTTATACACAGCCAGTCTGCAGGTCG
ACGGTCTCATGTCTGTCTTGTCTTCTCTGGTTTAAACTATCAGTGTTTGACAGGATATATTGGCGGGTAA
ACCTAAGAGAAAAGAGCGTTTATTAGAATAATCGGATATTTAAAAGGGCGTGAAAAGGTTTATCCGTTCG
TCCATTTGTATGTGCCAACCACAGGAACCGTAAAAAGGCCGCGTTGCTGGCGTTTTTCCATAGGCTCCGC
CCCCCTGACGAGCATCACAAAAATCGACGCTCAAGTCAGAGGTGGCGAAACCCGACAGGACTATAAAGAT
ACCAGGCGTTTCCCCCTGGAAGCTCCCTCGTGCGCTCTCCTGTTCCGACCCTGCCGCTTACCGGATACCT
GTCCGCCTTTCTCCCTTCGGGAAGCGTGGCGCTTTCTCATAGCTCACGCTGTAGGTATCTCAGTTCGGTG
TAGGTCGTTCGCTCCAAGCTGGGCTGTGTGCACGAACCCCCCGTTCAGCCCGACCGCTGCGCCTTATCCG
GTAACTATCGTCTTGAGTCCAACCCGGTAAGACACGACTTATCGCCACTGGCAGCAGCCACTGGTAACAG
GATTAGCAGAGCGAGGTATGTAGGCGGTGCTACAGAGTTCTTGAAGTGGTGGCCTAACTACGGCTACACT
AGAAGGACAGTATTTGGTATCTGCGCTCTGCTGAAGCCAGTTACCTTCGGAAAAAGAGTTGGTAGCTCTT
GATCCGGCAAACAAACCACCGCTGGTAGCGGTGGTTTTTTTGTTTGCAAGCAGCAGATTACGCGCAGAAA
AAAAGGATCTCAAGAAGATCCTTTGATCTTTTCTACGGGGTCTGACGCTCAGTGGAAC
